Addgene plasmid #106868: AE-Polyubiquitin-GCaMP6s
Purpose: Expresses polyubiquitin GCaMP6s, a genetically encoded calcium indicator, for live calcium imaging in Aedes aegypti mosquitoes.
Depositing lab: Omar Akbari. Depositing organization: University of California, San Diego (UCSD). Publication: Live calcium imaging of Aedes aegypti neuronal tissues reveals differential importance of chemosensory systems for life-history-specific foraging strategies. Bui M, Shyong J, Lutz EK, Yang T, Li M, Truong K, Arvidson R, Buchman A, Riffell JA, Akbari OS. BMC Neurosci. 2019 Jun 17;20(1):27. doi: 10.1186/s12868-019-0511-y. PubMed 31208328.
Backbone
  Vector backbone: PiggyBac
  Backbone size w/o insert (bp): 5246
  Total vector size (bp): 6599
  Vector type: Insect Expression
Growth in bacteria
  Bacterial resistance: Ampicillin, 100 μg/mL
  Growth temperature: 37°C
  Growth strain: DH5alpha
  Copy number: Unknown
Gene/Insert
  Gene/Insert name: AE-Polyubiquitin-GCAaMP6s
  Species: R. norvegicus (rat)
  Insert size (bp): 1353
  Promoter: Ae. aegypti polyubiquitin (PUb)
  Cloning method: Gibson Cloning
  Sequencing primers: 5′ CGACGGTCACGGCGGGCATGTCGACGCGGCCGCTATCTTTACATGTAGCTTGTGCATTGA; 3′ AGCCATACCATGATGATGATGATGATGAGAACCCATCTCGAGATTCGTTGAAATCTCTGT
Terms and licenses: Academic/Nonprofit Terms; Industry Terms: Not Available to Industry
How to cite: AE-Polyubiquitin-GCaMP6s was a gift from Omar Akbari (Addgene plasmid # 106868 ; http://n2t.net/addgene:106868 ; RRID:Addgene_106868)
