[The description below was written by a language model from this plasmid's Addgene catalogue record and pLannotate feature annotations shown in this document.]
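Description:
AE-Polyubiquitin-GCaMP6s is a piggyBac-based insect expression plasmid built for germline transformation of Aedes aegypti mosquitoes, allowing live calcium imaging in the resulting transgenic animals. It is maintained in E. coli through a high-copy ColE1/pUC-type origin and selected with ampicillin via the β-lactamase (AmpR) gene. Remnants of pUC and pBR322 sequence (lac promoter/operator, lacZα, rop and bom fragments) reflect the history of the cloning backbone.

The payload is the 1,353 bp GCaMP6s coding sequence, a fluorescent-protein-based calcium sensor whose signal increases when calcium binds. The catalogue states that it is driven by the Ae. aegypti polyubiquitin (PUb) promoter. This promoter is not annotated in the feature table but would plausibly occupy the unannotated stretch upstream of the GCaMP6s CDS, and such a promoter is generally used for broad expression. Downstream, a fragment of the baculoviral OpIE-2 immediate-early promoter drives DsRed1, followed by an SV40 polyadenylation signal. This cassette would typically serve as a visible transformation marker for identifying transgenic individuals, although the record does not state its role. A φC31 attB site is also present, which could permit integrase-mediated site-specific integration. The piggyBac terminal repeats are not annotated, but the short AcMNPV gene fragments (FP25, P74, LEF-9) are likely baculoviral flanking sequences commonly carried along with piggyBac arms.

The sequenced record is 10,465 nt, considerably larger than the 6,599 bp total size in the catalogue. The listed rat species presumably refers to the origin of the calmodulin portion of the sensor.
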