Features (pLannotate 1.2.2; 22 found; start..end, strand, type, name):
      1..70      +  protein_bind   attB: attB site for the φC31 integrase (Groth et al., 2000) phage φC31 integrase
   1665..3017    +  CDS            GCaMP6s: improved fluorescent protein-based calcium sensor (Chen et al., 2013)
   3045..3809    -  CDS            P74 (fragment): PIF0_NPVAC - Experimental evidence at protein level: Swiss-Prot protein existence level 1. Plays an essential role for oral infectivity of occlusion- derived virus (ODV) and functions also in host midgut attachment and fusion by binding to a specific host receptor. From Autographa californica nuclear polyhedrosis virus (AcMNPV).
   3712..4172    +  promoter       OpIE-2 promoter (fragment): immediate-early gene 2 from the Orgyia pseudotsugata multicapsid nucleopolyhedrovirus; strong constitutive baculovirus promoter for insect cell expression
   4186..4251    +  CDS            IE2 (fragment): VIE2_NPVOP - Protein inferred from homology: Swiss-Prot protein existence level 3. RING-finger E3 ubiquitin ligase that plays an important regulatory role during the initial stages of infection. Migrates to specific nuclear foci early in infection supposely to prepare the sites for viral replication by targeting and ubiquitinating host proteins. From Orgyia pseudotsugata multicapsid polyhedrosis virus (OpMNPV).
   4252..4932    +  CDS            DsRed1: wild-type DsRed mammalian codon-optimized
   4940..5023    +  CDS            large T antigen (fragment): large T antigen from SV40 (simian virus 40)
   5046..5167    +  polyA_signal   SV40 poly(A) signal: SV40 polyadenylation signal
   5870..6010    +  CDS            FP (fragment): FP25_NPVAC - Experimental evidence at protein level: Swiss-Prot protein existence level 1. From Autographa californica nuclear polyhedrosis virus (AcMNPV).
   6003..6041    -  misc_feature   MCS (fragment): pUC18/19 multiple cloning site
   6074..6090    -  protein_bind   lac operator: The lac repressor binds to the lac operator to inhibit transcription in E. coli. This inhibition can be relieved by adding lactose or isopropyl-β-D-thiogalactopyranoside (IPTG). lac repressor encoded by lacI
   6098..6128    -  promoter       lac promoter: promoter for the E. coli lac operon
   6143..6164    -  protein_bind   CAP binding site: CAP binding activates transcription in the presence of cAMP. E. coli catabolite activator protein
   6177..6269    -  CDS            lacI (fragment): lac repressor; lacI; The lac repressor binds to the lac operator to inhibit transcription in E. coli. This inhibition can be relieved by adding lactose or isopropyl-β-D-thiogalactopyranoside (IPTG).
   6452..7040    -  rep_origin     ori: high-copy-number ColE1/pMB1/pBR322/pUC origin of replication
   7211..8071    -  CDS            AmpR: β-lactamase; bla; confers resistance to ampicillin, carbenicillin, and related antibiotics
   8072..8176    -  promoter       AmpR promoter: bla
   8271..8306    +  CDS            rop (fragment): Rop protein, which maintains plasmids at low copy number; rop
   8408..8507    +  misc_feature   bom (fragment): basis of mobility region from pBR322
   8513..8667    -  CDS            lacZα (fragment): LacZα fragment of β-galactosidase; lacZ fragment
   8671..9138    -  CDS            LEF-9 (fragment): LEF9_NPVAC - Experimental evidence at protein level: Swiss-Prot protein existence level 1. Component of the viral DNA-dependent RNA polymerase which is composed of four equimolar subunits of LEF-4, LEF-8, LEF-9, and p47. Plays an essential role in late and very late gene expression. From Autographa californica nuclear polyhedrosis virus (AcMNPV).
   9165..9368    +  CDS            FP (fragment): FP25_NPVAC - Experimental evidence at protein level: Swiss-Prot protein existence level 1. From Autographa californica nuclear polyhedrosis virus (AcMNPV).
>Addgene plasmid #106868 | AE-Polyubiquitin-GCaMP6s | addgene full sequence | sequence record 209370 | Addgene NGS Result
CTCGAAGCCGCGGTGCGGGTGCCAGGGCGTGCCCTTGGGCTCCCCGGGCGCGTACTCCACCTCACCCATC
TGGTCCATCATGATGAACGGGTCGAGGTGGCGGTAGTTGATCCCGGCGAACGCGCGGCGCACCGGGAAGC
CCTCGCCCTCGAAACCGCTGGGCGCGGTGGTCACGGTGAGCACGGGACGTGCGACGGCGTCGGCGGGTGC
GGATACGCGGGGCAGCGTCAGCGGGTTCTCGACGGTCACGGCGGGCATGTCGACGCGGCCGCTATCTTTA
CATGTAGCTTGTGCATTGAATCCAATTATAATTTGCCTTGGCACCAGCTGAGCCAGACAAGAAAGAAAGC
TTCCCAGAAGTATATCGATTTAGAAGGGTTGACGTCACTTTGCTGACTGCACTAATACAGCAAATGATAC
AATTAGAATGATTCAAGTGAAATTCCCAAATTACTGCTTTGTCTCTGGATTTGGTTATCAGATTACATTC
GAAGCTAAGAATAGCTACCGAAATTGTCGATCAAATCAGGAAATCCTTTCTCTATCGAAAAAGGCATTCG
CACATCTTTCTCTGTATGCCATATACACGAATGGTAGGTACATTGACGTCTTTGCCAGAAGTTGAACTGC
ATCGTTCAAGGTACAGAATGAACGACTAACAGACACAAGCACGTTTTGCTGTCCATTCAGACACAGGGAT
GGTACCCATAGTCGATCGATTTAGAGCCATCCAACCGAACAGAGGTATATGTATGAATGGATTGCAGAAA
TTTTCTAGAAGTACAACCACCACTACGGCAGTGTCTATAAAACGCCCCTGCAAAGGCAAAACCAGCTCAA
TCGAATACGTTTCCTAGTGGAGTGAACATTACGCGGTCCAAGTAAGCAGTGCCAGTGCAAGTGAAGTGAA
GTCTCTAGTGAAAAAGAGTGATCCAATTAGCCAGAGGAGAAAATTTCAGAGTGAACAAAGCTTTGTTCAA
AGGACAATTACTATTAAATTTGTGAAAGTGCATTTCGGTGAAGGGAATCTTCTAGTGAAGGTAGGTAAAT
TAAATGATGAAATTATAGCTATGAGCGAAAACTAGTTTGGTGAATGATTCCTTTGTCTTTGAATGAGCAA
ACTATTTTCCAAGATGGCGACTATTGAGCTTTGAGTGATTAGTGAAAATTTGCAACGCAGTTTCATCATC
ATTGATAAAACCCAATTGTGATTCACGGCGATAATCATATTTCGTTGAATCATCGCTGCTAATTGAATTA
AATTTCTAGAGCAAGCGCGAATTCGCCATATTTCTAAAATTAAATATTGTGGTGATAATTACCCATTAAG
GTAATATTAACACATATCGAGAAAAACCTTGAGGAAATCGTGAAAACTTGAAGATACGCAATTTCCAAAC
TACGTAGTTCAAAGTCGAAAACAAGTTAATTTTTCACTAAAAAGTAGGGCGTTGTTGTGACGTCATCACC
TTCAAGTGTATATTTTTCACTTGGCCTGCGACTGCAAACGCAGACAAAGCAAAACAAGTTTAAAACCTGT
CGTGTCGTGCTCGAAGCCAAAGGCAATGAATCAATATCAAATGAGAGTTTGCATTTCACAACCAATTACT
GAAGCGTTTCCTCGTTTCTTTTTCTGCTCAACAGAGATTTCAACGAATCTCGAGATGGGTTCTCATCATC
ATCATCATCATGGTATGGCTAGCATGACTGGTGGACAGCAAATGGGTCGGGATCTGTACGACGATGACGA
TAAGGATCTCGCCACCATGGTCGACTCATCACGTCGTAAGTGGAATAAGACAGGTCACGCAGTCAGAGCT
ATAGGTCGGCTGAGCTCACTCGAGAACGTCTATATCAAGGCCGACAAGCAGAAGAACGGCATCAAGGCGA
ACTTCCACATCCGCCACAACATCGAGGACGGCGGCGTGCAGCTCGCCTACCACTACCAGCAGAACACCCC
CATCGGCGACGGCCCCGTGCTGCTGCCCGACAACCACTACCTGAGCGTGCAGTCCAAACTTTCGAAAGAC
CCCAACGAGAAGCGCGATCACATGGTCCTGCTGGAGTTCGTGACCGCCGCCGGGATCACTCTCGGCATGG
ACGAGCTGTACAAGGGCGGTACCGGAGGGAGCATGGTGAGCAAGGGCGAGGAGCTGTTCACCGGGGTGGT
GCCCATCCTGGTCGAGCTGGACGGCGACGTAAACGGCCACAAGTTCAGCGTGTCCGGCGAGGGTGAGGGC
GATGCCACCTACGGCAAGCTGACCCTGAAGTTCATCTGCACCACCGGCAAGCTGCCCGTGCCCTGGCCCA
CCCTCGTGACCACCCTGACCTACGGCGTGCAGTGCTTCAGCCGCTACCCCGACCACATGAAGCAGCACGA
CTTCTTCAAGTCCGCCATGCCCGAAGGCTACATCCAGGAGCGCACCATCTTCTTCAAGGACGACGGCAAC
TACAAGACCCGCGCCGAGGTGAAGTTCGAGGGCGACACCCTGGTGAACCGCATCGAGCTGAAGGGCATCG
ACTTCAAGGAGGACGGCAACATCCTGGGGCACAAGCTGGAGTACAACCTGCCGGACCAACTGACTGAAGA
GCAGATCGCAGAATTTAAAGAGGCTTTCTCCCTATTTGACAAGGACGGGGATGGGACAATAACAACCAAG
GAGCTGGGGACGGTGATGCGGTCTCTGGGGCAGAACCCCACAGAAGCAGAGCTGCAGGACATGATCAATG
AAGTAGATGCCGACGGTGACGGCACAATCGACTTCCCTGAGTTCCTGACAATGATGGCAAGAAAAATGAA
ATACAGGGACACGGAAGAAGAAATTAGAGAAGCGTTCGGTGTGTTTGATAAGGATGGCAATGGCTACATC
AGTGCAGCAGAGCTTCGCCACGTGATGACAAACCTTGGAGAGAAGTTAACAGATGAAGAGGTTGATGAAA
TGATCAGGGAAGCAGACATCGATGGGGATGGTCAGGTAAACTACGAAGAGTTTGTACAAATGATGACAGC
GAAGTGATTAATTAACTAGAATGAATCGTTTTTAAAATAACAAATCAATTGTTTTATAATATTCGTACGA
TTCTTTGATTATGTAATAAAATGTGATCATTAGGAAGATTACGAAAAATATAAAAAATATGAGTTCTGTG
TGTATAACAAATGCTGTAAACGCCACAATTGTGTTTGTTGCAAATAAACCCATGATTATTTGATTAAAAT
TGTTGTTTTCTTTGTTCATAGACAATAGTGTGTTTTGCCTAAACGTGTACTGCATAAACTCCATGCGAGT
GTATAGCGAGCTAGTGGCTAACGCTTGCCCCACCAAAGTAGATTCGTCAAAATCCTCAATTTCATCACCC
TCCTCCAAGTTTAACATTTGGCCGTCGGAATTAACTTCTAAAGATGCCACATAATCTAATAAATGAAATA
GAGATTCAAACGTGGCGTCATCGTCCGTTTCGACCATTTCCGAAAAGAACTCGGGCATAAACTCTATGAT
TTCTCTGGACGTGGTGTTGTCGAAACTCTCAAAGTACGCAGTCAGGAACGTGCGCGACATGTCGTCGGGA
AACTCGCGCGGAAACATGTTGTTGTAACCGAACGGGTCCCATAGCGCCAAAACCAAATCTGCCAGCGTCA
ATAGAATGAGCACGATGCCGACAATGGAGCTGGCTTGGATAGCGATTCGAGTTAACGGCCGGGGCGCGCC
CATACTCGGTGGCCTCCCCACCACCAACTTTTTTGCACTGCAAAAAAACACGCTTTTGCACGCGGGCCCA
TACATAGTACAAACTCTACGTTTCGTAGACTATTTTACATAAATAGTCTACACCGTTGTATACGCTCCAA
ATACACTACCACACATTGAACCTTTTTGCAGTGCAAAAAAGTACGTGTCGGCAGTCACGTAGGCCGGCCT
TATCGGGTCGCGTCCTGTCACGTACGAATCACATTATCGGACCGGACGAGTGTTGTCTTATCGTGACAGG
ACGCCAGCTTCCTGTGTTGCTAACCGCAGCCGGACGCAACTCCTTATCGGAACAGGACGCGCCTCCATAT
CAGCCGCGCGTTATCTCATGCGCGTGACCGGACACGAGGCGCCCGTCCCGCTTATCGCGCCTATAAATAC
AGCCCGCAACGATCTGGTAAACACAGTTGAACAGCATCTGTTACAGCGACACAACATGAGCCGGTCCAAC
AACGCCAACGCGCCCACGCCATCCAACCGCCGCCGCAACCTGTCTCTGGTGATGGTGCGCTCCTCCAAGA
ACGTCATCAAGGAGTTCATGCGCTTCAAGGTGCGCATGGAGGGCACCGTGAACGGCCACGAGTTCGAGAT
CGAGGGCGAGGGCGAGGGCCGCCCCTACGAGGGCCACAACACCGTGAAGCTGAAGGTGACCAAGGGCGGC
CCCCTGCCCTTCGCCTGGGACATCCTGTCCCCCCAGTTCCAGTACGGCTCCAAGGTGTACGTGAAGCACC
CCGCCGACATCCCCGACTACAAGAAGCTGTCCTTCCCCGAGGGCTTCAAGTGGGAGCGCGTGATGAACTT
CGAGGACGGCGGCGTGGTGACCGTGACCCAGGACTCCTCCCTGCAGGACGGCTGCTTCATCTACAAGGTG
AAGTTCATCGGCGTGAACTTCCCCTCCGACGGCCCCGTAATGCAGAAGAAGACCATGGGCTGGGAGGCCT
CCACCGAGCGCCTGTACCCCCGCGACGGCGTGCTGAAGGGCGAGATCCACAAGGCCCTGAAGCTGAAGGA
CGGCGGCCACTACCTGGTGGAGTTCAAGTCCATCTACATGGCCAAGAAGCCCGTGCAGCTGCCCGGCTAC
TACTACGTGGACTCCAAGCTGGACATCACCTCCCACAACGAGGACTACACCATCGTGGAGCAGTACGAGC
GCACCGAGGGCCGCCACCACCTGTTCCTGTAGGACTCTAGATCATAATCAGCCATACCACATTTGTAGAG
GTTTTACTTGCTTTAAAAAACCTCCCACACCTCCCCCTGAACCTGAAACATAAAATGAATGCAATTGTTG
TTGTTAACTTGTTTATTGCAGCTTATAATGGTTACAAATAAAGCAATAGCATCACAAATTTCACAAATAA
AGCATTTTTTTCACTGCATTCTAGTTGTGGTTTGTCCAAACTCATCAATGTATCTTAAAGCTTCTAGGCC
GGCCGATCTCGGATCTGACAATGTTCAGTGCAGAGACTCGGCTACGCCTCGTGGACTTTGAAGTTGACCA
ACAATGTTTATTCTTACCTCTAATAGTCCTCTGTGGCAAGGTCAAGATTCTGTTAGAAGCCAATGAAGAA
CCTGGTTGTTCAATAACATTTTGTTCGTCTAATATTTCACTACCGCTTGACGTTGGCTGCACTTCATGTA
CCTCATCTATAAACGCTTCTTCTGTATCGCTCTGGACGTCATCTTCACTTACGTGATCTGATATTTCACT
GTCAGAATCCTCACCAACAAGCTCGTCATCGCTTTGCAGAAGAGCAGAGAGGATATGCTCATCGTCTAAA
GAACTACCCATTTTATTATATATTAGTCACGATATCTATAACAAGAAAATATATATATAATAAGTTATCA
CGTAAGTAGAACATGAAATAACAATATAATTATCGTATGAGTTAAATCTTAAAAGTCACGTAAAAGATAA
TCATGCGTCATTTTGACTCACGCGGTCGTTATAGTTCAAAATCAGTGACACTTACCGCATTGACAAGCAC
GCCTCACGGGAGCTCCAAGCGGCGACTGAGATGTCCTAAATGCACAGCGACGGATTCGCGCTATTTAGAA
AGAGAGAGCAATATTTCAAGAATGCATGCGTCAATTTTACGCAGACTATCTTTCTAGGGTTAAAAAAGAT
TTGCGCTTTACTCGACCTAAACTTTAAACACGTCATAGAATCTTCGTTTGACAAAAACCACATTGTGGCC
AAGCTGTGTGACGCGACGCGCGCTAAAGAATGGCAAACCAAGTCGCGCGAGCGTCGACTCTAGAGGATCC
CCGGGTACCGAGCTCGAATTCGTAATCATGTCATAGCTGTTTCCTGTGTGAAATTGTTATCCGCTCACAA
TTCCACACAACATACGAGCCGGAAGCATAAAGTGTAAAGCCTGGGGTGCCTAATGAGTGAGCTAACTCAC
ATTAATTGCGTTGCGCTCACTGCCCGCTTTCCAGTCGGGAAACCTGTCGTGCCAGCTGCATTAATGAATC
GGCCAACGCGCGGGGAGAGGCGGTTTGCGTATTGGGCGCTCTTCCGCTTCCTCGCTCACTGACTCGCTGC
GCTCGGTCGTTCGGCTGCGGCGAGCGGTATCAGCTCACTCAAAGGCGGTAATACGGTTATCCACAGAATC
AGGGGATAACGCAGGAAAGAACATGTGAGCAAAAGGCCAGCAAAAGGCCAGGAACCGTAAAAAGGCCGCG
TTGCTGGCGTTTTTCCATAGGCTCCGCCCCCCTGACGAGCATCACAAAAATCGACGCTCAAGTCAGAGGT
GGCGAAACCCGACAGGACTATAAAGATACCAGGCGTTTCCCCCTGGAAGCTCCCTCGTGCGCTCTCCTGT
TCCGACCCTGCCGCTTACCGGATACCTGTCCGCCTTTCTCCCTTCGGGAAGCGTGGCGCTTTCTCATAGC
TCACGCTGTAGGTATCTCAGTTCGGTGTAGGTCGTTCGCTCCAAGCTGGGCTGTGTGCACGAACCCCCCG
TTCAGCCCGACCGCTGCGCCTTATCCGGTAACTATCGTCTTGAGTCCAACCCGGTAAGACACGACTTATC
GCCACTGGCAGCAGCCACTGGTAACAGGATTAGCAGAGCGAGGTATGTAGGCGGTGCTACAGAGTTCTTG
AAGTGGTGGCCTAACTACGGCTACACTAGAAGAACAGTATTTGGTATCTGCGCTCTGCTGAAGCCAGTTA
CCTTCGGAAAAAGAGTTGGTAGCTCTTGATCCGGCAAACAAACCACCGCTGGTAGCGGTGGTTTTTTTGT
TTGCAAGCAGCAGATTACGCGCAGAAAAAAAGGATCTCAAGAAGATCCTTTGATCTTTTCTACGGGGTCT
GACGCTCAGTGGAACGAAAACTCACGTTAAGGGATTTTGGTCATGAGATTATCAAAAAGGATCTTCACCT
AGATCCTTTTAAATTAAAAATGAAGTTTTAAATCAATCTAAAGTATATATGAGTAAACTTGGTCTGACAG
TTACCAATGCTTAATCAGTGAGGCACCTATCTCAGCGATCTGTCTATTTCGTTCATCCATAGTTGCCTGA
CTCCCCGTCGTGTAGATAACTACGATACGGGAGGGCTTACCATCTGGCCCCAGTGCTGCAATGATACCGC
GAGACCCACGCTCACCGGCTCCAGATTTATCAGCAATAAACCAGCCAGCCGGAAGGGCCGAGCGCAGAAG
TGGTCCTGCAACTTTATCCGCCTCCATCCAGTCTATTAATTGTTGCCGGGAAGCTAGAGTAAGTAGTTCG
CCAGTTAATAGTTTGCGCAACGTTGTTGCCATTGCTACAGGCATCGTGGTGTCACGCTCGTCGTTTGGTA
TGGCTTCATTCAGCTCCGGTTCCCAACGATCAAGGCGAGTTACATGATCCCCCATGTTGTGCAAAAAAGC
GGTTAGCTCCTTCGGTCCTCCGATCGTTGTCAGAAGTAAGTTGGCCGCAGTGTTATCACTCATGGTTATG
GCAGCACTGCATAATTCTCTTACTGTCATGCCATCCGTAAGATGCTTTTCTGTGACTGGTGAGTACTCAA
CCAAGTCATTCTGAGAATAGTGTATGCGGCGACCGAGTTGCTCTTGCCCGGCGTCAATACGGGATAATAC
CGCGCCACATAGCAGAACTTTAAAAGTGCTCATCATTGGAAAACGTTCTTCGGGGCGAAAACTCTCAAGG
ATCTTACCGCTGTTGAGATCCAGTTCGATGTAACCCACTCGTGCACCCAACTGATCTTCAGCATCTTTTA
CTTTCACCAGCGTTTCTGGGTGAGCAAAAACAGGAAGGCAAAATGCCGCAAAAAAGGGAATAAGGGCGAC
ACGGAAATGTTGAATACTCATACTCTTCCTTTTTCAATATTATTGAAGCATTTATCAGGGTTATTGTCTC
ATGAGCGGATACATATTTGAATGTATTTAGAAAAATAAACAAATAGGGGTTCCGCGCACATTTCCCCGAA
AAGTGCCACCTGACGTCTAAGAAACCATTATTATCATGACATTAACCTATAAAAATAGGCGTATCACGAG
GCCCTTTCGTCTCGCGCGTTTCGGTGATGACGGTGAAAACCTCTGACACATGCAGCTCCCGGAGACGGTC
ACAGCTTGTCTGTAAGCGGATGCCGGGAGCAGACAAGCCCGTCAGGGCGCGTCAGCGGGTGTTGGCGGGT
GTCGGGGCTGGCTTAACTATGCGGCATCAGAGCAGATTGTACTGAGAGTGCACCATATGCGGTGTGAAAT
ACCGCACAGATGCGTAAGGAGAAAATACCGCATCAGGCGCCATTCGCCATTCAGGCTGCGCAACTGTTGG
GAAGGGCGATCGGTGCGGGCCTCTTCGCTATTACGCCAGCTGGCGAAAGGGGGATGTGCTGCAAGGCGAT
TAAGTTGGGTAACGCCAGGGTTTTCCCAGTCACGACGTTGTAAAACGACGGCCAGTGCCAAGCTTTGTTT
AAAAATATAACAAAATTGTGATCCCACAAAATGAAGTGGGGCAAAATCAAATAATTAATAGTGTCCGTAA
ACTTGTTGGTCTTCAACTTTTTGAGGAACACGTTGGACGGCAAATCCGTGACTATAACACAAGTTGATTT
AATAATTTTAGCCAACACGTCGGGCTGCGTGTTTTTTGCCGACGCGTCTGTGTACACGTTGATTAACTGG
TCGATTAAACTGTTGAAATAATTTAATTTTTGGTTCTTCTTTAAATCTGTGATGAAATTTTTTAAAATAA
CTTTAAATTCTTCATTGGTAAAAAATGCCACGTTTTGCAACTTGTGAGGGTCTAATATGAGGTCAAACTC
AGTAGGAGTTTTATCCAAAAAAGAAAACATGATTACGTCTGTACACGAACGCGTATTAACGCAGAGTGCA
AAGTATAAGAGGGTTAAAAAATATATTTTACGCACCATATACGCATCGGGTTGATATCGTTAATATGGAT
CAATTTGAACAGTTGATTAACGTGTCTCTGCTCAAGTCTTTGATCAAAACGCAAATCGACGAAAATGTGT
CGGACAATATCAAGTCGATGAGCGAAAAACTAAAAAGGCTAGAATACGACAATCTCACAGACAGCGTTGA
GATATACGGTATTCACGACAGCAGGCTGAATAATAAAAAAATTAGAAACTATTATTTAACCCTAGAAAGA
TAATCATATTGTGACGTACGTTAAAGATAATCATGCGTAAAATTGACGCATGTGTTTTATCGGTCTGTAT
ATCGAGGTTTATTTATTAATTTGAATAGATATTAAGTTTTATTATATTTACACTTACATACTAATAATAA
ATTCAACAAACAATTTATTTATGTTTATTTATTTATTAAAAAAAAACAAAAACTCAAAATTTCTTCTATA
AAGTAACAAAACTTTTAAACATTCTCTCTTTTACAAAAATAAACTTATTTTGTACTTTAAAAACAGTCAT
GTTGTATTATAAAATAAGTAATTAGCTTAACTTATACATAATAGAAACAAATTATACTTATTAGTCAGTC
AGAAACAACTTTGGCACATATCAATATTATGCTCTCGACAAATAACTTTTTTGCATTTTTTGCACGATGC
ATTTGCCTTTCGCCTTATTTTAGAGGGGCAGTAAGTACAGTAAGTACGTTTTTTCATTACTGGCTCTTCA
GTACTGTCATCTGATGTACCAGGCACTTCATTTGGCAAAATATTAGAGATATTATCGCGCAAATATCTCT
TCAAAGTAGGAGCTTCTAAACGCTTACGCATAAACGATGACGTCAGGCTCATGTAAAGGTTTCTCATAAA
TTTTTTGCGACTTTGAACCTTTTCTCCCTTGCTACTGACATTATGGCTGTATATAATAAAAGAATTTATG
CAGGCAATGTTTATCATTCCGTACAATAATGCCATAGGCCACCTATTCGTCTTCCTACTGCAGGTCATCA
CAGAACACATTTGGTCTAGCGTGTCCACTCCGCCTTTAGTTTGATTATAATACATAACCATTTGCGGTTT
ACCGGTACTTTCGTTGATAGAAGCATCCTCATCACAAGATGATAATAAGTATACCATCTTAGCTGGCTTC
GGTTTATATGAGACGAGAGTAAGGGGTCCGTCAAAACAAAACATCGATGTTCCCACTGGCCTGGAGCGAC
TGTTTTTCAGTACTTCCGGTATCTCGCGTTTGTTTGATCGCACGGTTCCCACAATGGTTAATTCGAGCTC
GCCCGGGGTCCTAGGTCGACGATGTAGGTCACGGT
